>Addgene plasmid #123109 | pDEST-CMV 3xFLAG-LC3B2-GFP | addgene full sequence | sequence record 244010 | Addgene NGS Result
CGTCGACGGATCGGGAGATCTCCCGATCCCCTATGGTGCACTCTCAGTACAATCTGCTCTGATGCCGCAT
AGTTAAGCCAGTATCTGCTCCCTGCTTGTGTGTTGGAGGTCGCTGAGTAGTGCGCGAGCAAAATTTAAGC
TACAACAAGGCAAGGCTTGACCGACAATTGCATGAAGAATCTGCTTAGGGTTAGGCGTTTTGCGCTGCTT
CGCGATGTACGGGCCAGATATACGCGTTGACATTGATTATTGACTAGTTATTAATAGTAATCAATTACGG
GGTCATTAGTTCATAGCCCATATATGGAGTTCCGCGTTACATAACTTACGGTAAATGGCCCGCCTGGCTG
ACCGCCCAACGACCCCCGCCCATTGACGTCAATAATGACGTATGTTCCCATAGTAACGCCAATAGGGACT
TTCCATTGACGTCAATGGGTGGAGTATTTACGGTAAACTGCCCACTTGGCAGTACATCAAGTGTATCATA
TGCCAAGTACGCCCCCTATTGACGTCAATGACGGTAAATGGCCCGCCTGGCATTATGCCCAGTACATGAC
CTTATGGGACTTTCCTACTTGGCAGTACATCTACGTATTAGTCATCGCTATTACCATGGTGATGCGGTTT
TGGCAGTACATCAATGGGCGTGGATAGCGGTTTGACTCACGGGGATTTCCAAGTCTCCACCCCATTGACG
TCAATGGGAGTTTGTTTTGGCACCAAAATCAACGGGACTTTCCAAAATGTCGTAACAACTCCGCCCCATT
GACGCAAATGGGCGGTAGGCGTGTACGGTGGGAGGTCTATATAAGCAGAGCTCGTTTAGTGAACCGTCAG
AATTGATCTGGTACCATGGACTACAAAGACCATGACGGTGATTATAAAGATCATGACATCGATTACAAGG
ATGACGATGACAAGCTTACAAGTTTGTACAAAAAAGCAGGCTTAATGCCGTCGGAGAAGACCTTCAAGCA
GCGGCGCACCTTCGAACAAAGAGTAGAAGATGTCCGACTTATTCGAGAGCAGCATCCAACCAAAATCCCG
GTGATAATAGAACGATACAAGGGTGAGAAGCAGCTTCCTGTTCTGGATAAAACAAAGTTCCTTGTACCTG
ACCATGTCAACATGAGTGAGCTCATCAAGATAATTAGAAGGCGCTTACAGCTCAATGCTAATCAGGCCTT
CTTCCTGTTGGTGAACGGACACAGCATGGTCAGCGTCTCCACACCAATCTCAGAGGTGTATGAGAGTGAG
AAAGATGAAGATGGATTCCTGTACATGGTCTGTGCCTCCCAGGAGACGTTCGGGATGAAATTGTCAGTGT
ACCCAGCTTTCTTGTACAAAGTGGTTCGATCTAGACTCGAGATGGTGAGCAAGGGCGAGGAGCTGTTCAC
CGGGGTGGTGCCCATCCTGGTCGAGCTGGACGGCGACGTAAACGGCCACAAGTTCAGCGTGTCCGGCGAG
GGCGAGGGCGATGCCACCTACGGCAAGCTGACCCTGAAGTTCATCTGCACCACCGGCAAGCTGCCCGTGC
CCTGGCCCACCCTCGTGACCACCCTGACCTACGGCGTGCAGTGCTTCAGCCGCTACCCCGACCACATGAA
GCAGCACGACTTCTTCAAGTCCGCCATGCCCGAAGGCTACGTCCAGGAGCGCACCATCTTCTTCAAGGAC
GACGGCAACTACAAGACCCGCGCCGAGGTGAAGTTCGAGGGCGACACCCTGGTGAACCGCATCGAGCTGA
AGGGCATCGACTTCAAGGAGGACGGCAACATCCTGGGGCACAAGCTGGAGTACAACTACAACAGCCACAA
CGTCTATATCATGGCCGACAAGCAGAAGAACGGCATCAAGGTGAACTTCAAGATCCGCCACAACATCGAG
GACGGCAGCGTGCAGCTCGCCGACCACTACCAGCAGAACACCCCCATCGGCGACGGCCCCGTGCTGCTGC
CCGACAACCACTACCTGAGCACCCAGTCCGCCCTGAGCAAAGACCCCAACGAGAAGCGCGATCACATGGT
CCTGCTGGAGTTCGTGACCGCCGCCGGGATCACTCTCGGCATGGACGAGCTGTACAAGTAATTAATTAAG
ATAAACCCGCTGATCAGCCTCGACTGTGCCTTCTAGTTGCCAGCCATCTGTTGTTTGCCCCTCCCCCGTG
CCTTCCTTGACCCTGGAAGGTGCCACTCCCACTGTCCTTTCCTAATAAAATGAGGAAATTGCATCGCATT
GTCTGAGTAGGTGTCATTCTATTCTGGGGGGTGGGGTGGGGCAGGACAGCAAGGGGGAGGATTGGGAAGA
CAATAGCAGGCATGCTGGGGATGCGGTGGGCTCTATGGCTTCTGAGGCGGAAAGAACCAGCTGGGGCTCT
AGGGGGTATCCCC
[124 nt withheld, positions 2394-2517]
C
[91 nt withheld, positions 2519-2609]
A
[49 nt withheld, positions 2611-2659]
CCTTTGACGTTGGAGTCCACGTTCTTT
[37 nt withheld, positions 2687-2723]
ACCCTATCTCGGTCTATTCTTTTGATTTATAAGGGATTTTGCCGATTTCGGCCTATTGGTTAAAAAATGA
GCTGATTTAACAAAAATTTAACGCGAATTAATTCTGTGGAATGTGTGTCAGTTAGGGTGTGGAAAGTCCC
CAGGCTCCCCAGCAGGCAGAAGTATGCAAAGCATGCATCTCAATTAGTCAGCAACCAGGTGTGGAAAGTC
CCCAGGCTCCCCAGCAGGCAGAAGTATGCAAAGCATGCATCTCAATTAGTCAGCAACCATAGTCCCGCCC
CTAACTCCGCCCATCCCGCCCCTAACTCCGCCCAGTTCCGCCCATTCTCCGCCCCATGGCTGACTAATTT
TTTTTATTTATGCAGAGGCCGAGGCCGCCTCTGCCTCTGAGCTATTCCAGAAGTAGTGAGGAGGCTTTTT
TGGAGGCCTAGGCTTTTGCAAAAAGCTCCCGGGAGCTTGTATATCCATTTTCGGATCTGATCAAGAGACA
GGATGAGGATCGTTTCGCATGATTGAACAAGATGGATTGCACGCAGGTTCTCCGGCCGCTTGGGTGGAGA
GGCTATTCGGCTATGACTGGGCACAACAGACAATCGGCTGCTCTGATGCCGCCGTGTTCCGGCTGTCAGC
GCAGGGGCGCCCGGTTCTTTTTGTCAAGACCGACCTGTCCGGTGCCCTGAATGAACTGCAGGACGAGGCA
GCGCGGCTATCGTGGCTGGCCACGACGGGCGTTCCTTGCGCAGCTGTGCTCGACGTTGTCACTGAAGCGG
GAAGGGACTGGCTGCTATTGGGCGAAGTGCCGGGGCAGGATCTCCTGTCATCTCACCTTGCTCCTGCCGA
GAAAGTATCCATCATGGCTGATGCAATGCGGCGGCTGCATACGCTTGATCCGGCTACCTGCCCATTCGAC
CACCAAGCGAAACATCGCATCGAGCGAGCACGTACTCGGATGGAAGCCGGTCTTGTCGATCAGGATGATC
TGGACGAAGAGCATCAGGGGCTCGCGCCAGCCGAACTGTTCGCCAGGCTCAAGGCGCGCATGCCCGACGG
CGAGGATCTCGTCGTGACCCATGGCGATGCCTGCTTGCCGAATATCATGGTGGAAAATGGCCGCTTTTCT
GGATTCATCGACTGTGGCCGGCTGGGTGTGGCGGACCGCTATCAGGACATAGCGTTGGCTACCCGTGATA
TTGCTGAAGAGCTTGGCGGCGAATGGGCTGACCGCTTCCTCGTGCTTTACGGTATCGCCGCTCCCGATTC
GCAGCGCATCGCCTTCTATCGCCTTCTTGACGAGTTCTTCTGAGCGGGACTCTGGGGTTCGAAATGACCG
ACCAAGCGACGCCCAACCTGCCATCACGAGATTTCGATTCCACCGCCGCCTTCTATGAAAGGTTGGGCTT
CGGAATCGTTTTCCGGGACGCCGGCTGGATGATCCTCCAGCGCGGGGATCTCATGCTGGAGTTCTTCGCC
CACCCCAACTTGTTTATTGCAGCTTATAATGGTTACAAATAAAGCAATAGCATCACAAATTTCACAAATA
AAGCATTTTTTTCACTGCATTCTAGTTGTGGTTTGTCCAAACTCATCAATGTATCTTATCATGTCTGTAT
ACCGTCGACCTCTAGCTAGAGCTTGGCGTAATCATGGTCATAGCTGTTTCCTGTGTGAAATTGTTATCCG
CTCACAATTCCACACAACATACGAGCCGGAAGCATAAAGTGTAAAGCCTGGGGTGCCTAATGAGTGAGCT
AACTCACATTAATTGCGTTGCGCTCACTGCCCGCTTTCCAGTCGGGAAACCTGTCGTGCCAGCTGCATTA
ATGAATCGGCCAACGCGCGGGGAGAGGCGGTTTGCGTATTGGGCGCTCTTCCGCTTCCTCGCTCACTGAC
TCGCTGCGCTCGGTCGTTCGGCTGCGGCGAGCGGTATCAGCTCACTCAAAGGCGGTAATACGGTTATCCA
CAGAATCAGGGGATAACGCAGGAAAGAACATGTGAGCAAAAGGCCAGCAAAAGGCCAGGAACCGTAAAAA
GGCCGCGTTGCTGGCGTTTTTCCATAGGCTCCGCCCCCCTGACGAGCATCACAAAAATCGACGCTCAAGT
CAGAGGTGGCGAAACCCGACAGGACTATAAAGATACCAGGCGTTTCCCCCTGGAAGCTCCCTCGTGCGCT
CTCCTGTTCCGACCCTGCCGCTTACCGGATACCTGTCCGCCTTTCTCCCTTCGGGAAGCGTGGCGCTTTC
TCATAGCTCACGCTGTAGGTATCTCAGTTCGGTGTAGGTCGTTCGCTCCAAGCTGGGCTGTGTGCACGAA
CCCCCCGTTCAGCCCGACCGCTGCGCCTTATCCGGTAACTATCGTCTTGAGTCCAACCCGGTAAGACACG
ACTTATCGCCACTGGCAGCAGCCACTGGTAACAGGATTAGCAGAGCGAGGTATGTAGGCGGTGCTACAGA
GTTCTTGAAGTGGTGGCCTAACTACGGCTACACTAGAAGAACAGTATTTGGTATCTGCGCTCTGCTGAAG
CCAGTTACCTTCGGAAAAAGAGTTGGTAGCTCTTGATCCGGCAAACAAACCACCGCTGGTAGCGGTGGTT
TTTTTGTTTGCAAGCAGCAGATTACGCGCAGAAAAAAAGGATCTCAAGAAGATCCTTTGATCTTTTCTAC
GGGGTCTGACGCTCAGTGGAACGAAAACTCACGTTAAGGGATTTTGGTCATGAGATTATCAAAAAGGATC
TTCACCTAGATCCTTTTAAATTAAAAATGAAGTTTTAAATCAATCTAAAGTATATATGAGTAAACTTGGT
CTGACAGTTACCAATGCTTAATCAGTGAGGCACCTATCTCAGCGATCTGTCTATTTCGTTCATCCATAGT
TGCCTGACTCCCCGTCGTGTAGATAACTACGATACGGGAGGGCTTACCATCTGGCCCCAGTGCTGCAATG
ATACCGCGAGACCCACGCTCACCGGCTCCAGATTTATCAGCAATAAACCAGCCAGCCGGAAGGGCCGAGC
GCAGAAGTGGTCCTGCAACTTTATCCGCCTCCATCCAGTCTATTAATTGTTGCCGGGAAGCTAGAGTAAG
TAGTTCGCCAGTTAATAGTTTGCGCAACGTTGTTGCCATTGCTACAGGCATCGTGGTGTCACGCTCGTCG
TTTGGTATGGCTTCATTCAGCTCCGGTTCCCAACGATCAAGGCGAGTTACATGATCCCCCATGTTGTGCA
AAAAAGCGGTTAGCTCCTTCGGTCCTCCGATCGTTGTCAGAAGTAAGTTGGCCGCAGTGTTATCACTCAT
GGTTATGGCAGCACTGCATAATTCTCTTACTGTCATGCCATCCGTAAGATGCTTTTCTGTGACTGGTGAG
TACTCAACCAAGTCATTCTGAGAATAGTGTATGCGGCGACCGAGTTGCTCTTGCCCGGCGTCAATACGGG
ATAATACCGCGCCACATAGCAGAACTTTAAAAGTGCTCATCATTGGAAAACGTTCTTCGGGGCGAAAACT
CTCAAGGATCTTACCGCTGTTGAGATCCAGTTCGATGTAACCCACTCGTGCACCCAACTGATCTTCAGCA
TCTTTTACTTTCACCAGCGTTTCTGGGTGAGCAAAAACAGGAAGGCAAAATGCCGCAAAAAAGGGAATAA
GGGCGACACGGAAATGTTGAATACTCATACTCTTCCTTTTTCAATATTATTGAAGCATTTATCAGGGTTA
TTGTCTCATGAGCGGATACATATTTGAATGTATTTAGAAAAATAAACAAATAGGGGTTCCGCGCACATTT
CCCCGAAAAGTGCCACCTGA
Features (pLannotate 1.2.2; 22 found; start..end, strand, type, name):
     32..84      -  misc_feature   bom (fragment): basis of mobility region from pBR322
    239..618     +  enhancer       CMV enhancer: human cytomegalovirus immediate early enhancer
    619..822     +  promoter       CMV promoter: human cytomegalovirus (CMV) immediate early promoter
    859..924     +  CDS            3xFLAG: three tandem FLAG® epitope tags, followed by an enterokinase cleavage site
    928..952     +  protein_bind   attB1: mutant version of attB; recombination site for the Gateway® BP reaction BP Clonase™
    955..1329    +  CDS            LC3B: human LC3 protein; MAP1LC3B; Atg8 family member found on autophagosomes
   1331..1355    -  protein_bind   attB2: mutant version of attB; recombination site for the Gateway® BP reaction BP Clonase™
   1372..2091    +  CDS            EGFP: the original enhanced GFP (Yang et al., 1996) mammalian codon-optimized
   2124..2348    +  polyA_signal   bGH poly(A) signal: bovine growth hormone polyadenylation signal
   2352..2373    +  promoter       SV40 promoter (fragment): SV40 enhancer and early promoter
   2394..2822    +  rep_origin     f1 ori (sequence partly withheld): f1 bacteriophage origin of replication; arrow indicates direction of (+) strand synthesis
   2836..3165    +  promoter       SV40 promoter: SV40 enhancer and early promoter
   3232..4023    +  CDS            neo: KKA2_KLEPN - Also known as kan, nptII. Experimental evidence at protein level: Swiss-Prot protein existence level 1. Resistance to kanamycin, neomycin, paromomycin, ribostamycin, butirosin and gentamicin B. From Klebsiella pneumoniae.
   4047..4205    +  CDS            ble (fragment): BLE_KLEPN - Experimental evidence at protein level: Swiss-Prot protein existence level 1. Binding protein with a strong affinity to the bleomycin family of antibiotics. Binds to CL990; an antimitotic-antibiotic compound. From Klebsiella pneumoniae.
   4200..4321    +  polyA_signal   SV40 poly(A) signal: SV40 polyadenylation signal
   4394..4410    -  protein_bind   lac operator: The lac repressor binds to the lac operator to inhibit transcription in E. coli. This inhibition can be relieved by adding lactose or isopropyl-β-D-thiogalactopyranoside (IPTG). lac repressor encoded by lacI
   4418..4448    -  promoter       lac promoter: promoter for the E. coli lac operon
   4463..4484    -  protein_bind   CAP binding site: CAP binding activates transcription in the presence of cAMP. E. coli catabolite activator protein
   4497..4589    -  CDS            lacI (fragment): lac repressor; lacI; The lac repressor binds to the lac operator to inhibit transcription in E. coli. This inhibition can be relieved by adding lactose or isopropyl-β-D-thiogalactopyranoside (IPTG).
   4772..5360    -  rep_origin     ori: high-copy-number ColE1/pMB1/pBR322/pUC origin of replication
   5531..6391    -  CDS            AmpR: β-lactamase; bla; confers resistance to ampicillin, carbenicillin, and related antibiotics
   6392..6496    -  promoter       AmpR promoter: bla
