[The description below was written by a language model from this plasmid's Addgene catalogue record and pLannotate feature annotations shown in this document.]
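Description:
pDEST-CMV 3xFLAG-LC3B2-GFP is a mammalian expression plasmid built by Gateway recombination into the pDEST-CMV-3xFLAG-gateway-EGFP destination backbone. It is propagated in E. coli as a high-copy plasmid through a ColE1/pUC-type origin with ampicillin resistance (β-lactamase under its own promoter). It also carries an f1 phage origin. For selection in mammalian cells, an SV40 enhancer/early promoter drives the neomycin phosphotransferase gene, terminated by an SV40 polyadenylation signal, which allows G418 selection of stable transfectants. The annotation also picks up leftover backbone fragments (partial ble, lacI and bom sequences, and a lac promoter/operator region) that have no evident role in the construct's use.

The payload is a single fusion open reading frame expressed from the human cytomegalovirus immediate-early enhancer and promoter and terminated by the bovine growth hormone polyadenylation signal. It reads, in order, an N-terminal 3xFLAG epitope, an attB1 site, the human MAP1LC3B2 coding sequence (LC3B2, an Atg8-family protein; the automated annotation labels it as the closely related LC3B), an attB2 site, and a C-terminal EGFP. The two attB sites are the in-frame scars of the Gateway reaction.

Because ATG4 proteases cleave LC3 family proteins near the C terminus, processing of this reporter should separate the EGFP moiety from the FLAG-tagged LC3B2. The intact fusion and its cleavage products can then be told apart using the two tags. The stated purpose is monitoring ATG4 activity towards LC3B2 in mammalian cells, in the context of work comparing human ATG4 isoforms in LC3/GABARAP processing.
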