Addgene plasmid #123109: pDEST-CMV 3xFLAG-LC3B2-GFP
Purpose: Expresses 3xFLAG-LC3B2-EGFP in mammalian cells, for monitoring ATG4 activity towards LC3B2
Depositing lab: Robin Ketteler. Depositing organization: University College London. Publication: Redundancy of human ATG4 protease isoforms in autophagy and LC3/GABARAP processing revealed in cells. Agrotis A, Pengo N, Burden JJ, Ketteler R. Autophagy. 2019 Jan 21. doi: 10.1080/15548627.2019.1569925. PubMed 30661429.
Backbone
  Vector backbone: pDEST-CMV-3xFLAG-gateway-EGFP
  Backbone size w/o insert (bp): 6111
  Vector type: Mammalian Expression
  Selectable markers: Neomycin (select with G418)
Growth in bacteria
  Bacterial resistance: Ampicillin, 100 μg/mL
  Growth temperature: 37°C
  Growth strain: DH5alpha
  Copy number: High Copy
Gene/Insert
  Gene/Insert name: Microtubule-associated proteins 1A/1B light chain 3 beta 2
  Species: H. sapiens (human)
  Insert size (bp): 378
  GenBank ID: NM_001085481.1
  Entrez Gene: MAP1LC3B2 (a.k.a. ATG8G)
  Promoter: CMV
  Tag / fusion protein: 3xFLAG (N terminal on backbone); EGFP (C terminal on backbone)
  Cloning method: Gateway Cloning
  Sequencing primers: 5′ CMVF_pCDNA3; 3′ EGFP Nrev
Terms and licenses: Academic/Nonprofit Terms; Industry Terms: Not Available to Industry
How to cite: pDEST-CMV 3xFLAG-LC3B2-GFP was a gift from Robin Ketteler (Addgene plasmid # 123109 ; http://n2t.net/addgene:123109 ; RRID:Addgene_123109)
